>Addgene plasmid #122576 | pGT-Ah9 | depositor full sequence | sequence record 234120 | pGT-Ah9 sequence 6814 bps
AACAACTTATATCGTATGGGGCTGACTTCAGGTGCTACATTTGAAGAGATAAATTGCACTGAAATCTAGA
AATATTTTATCTGATTAATAAGATGATCTTCTTGAGATCGTTTTGGTCTGCGCGTAATCTCTTGCTCTGA
AAACGAAAAAACCGCCTTGCAGGGCGGTTTTTCGAAGGTTCTCTGAGCTACCAACTCTTTGAACCGAGGT
AACTGGCTTGGAGGAGCGCAGTCACCAAAACTTGTCCTTTCAGTTTAGCCTTAACCGGCGCATGACTTCA
AGACTAACTCCTCTAAATCAATTACCAGTGGCTGCTGCCAGTGGTGCTTTTGCATGTCTTTCCGGGTTGG
ACTCAAGACGATAGTTACCGGATAAGGCGCAGCGGTCGGACTGAACGGGGGGTTCGTGCATACAGTCCAG
CTTGGAGCGAACTGCCTACCCGGAACTGAGTGTCAGGCGTGGAATGAGACAAACGCGGCCATAACAGCGG
AATGACACCGGTAAACCGAAAGGCAGGAACAGGAGAGCGCACGAGGGAGCCGCCAGGGGGAAACGCCTGG
TATCTTTATAGTCCTGTCGGGTTTCGCCACCACTGATTTGAGCGTCAGATTTCGTGATGCTTGTCAGGGG
GGCGGAGCCTATGGAAAAACGGCTTTGCCGCGGCCCTCTCACTTCCCTGTTAAGTATCTTCCTGGCATCT
TCCAGGAAATCTCCGCCCCGTTCGTAAGCCATTTCCGCTCGCCGCAGTCGAACGACCGAGCGTAGCGAGT
CAGTGAGCGAGGAAGCGGAATATATCCAGATCCTCTACGCCGGACGCATCGTGGCCGGATCAATTCCGTG
ATAGGTGGGCTGCCCTTCCTGGTTGGCTTGGTTTCATCAGCCATCCGCTTGCCCTCATCTGTTACGCCGG
CGGTAGCCGGCCAGCCTCGCAGAGCAGGATTCCCGTTGAGCACCGCCAGGTGCGAATAAGGGACAGTGAA
GAAGGAACACCCGCTCGCGGGTGGGCCTACTTCACCTATCCTGCCCGGCTGACGCCGTTGGATACACCAA
GGAAAGTCTACACGAACCCTTTGGCAAAATCCTGTATATCGTGCGAAAAAGGATGGATATACCGAAAAAA
TCGCTATAATGACCCCGAAGCAGGGTTATGCAGCGGAAAACGGAATTGATCCCCCTCGAATTGACGCGTA
ACCAGCAATAGACATAAGCGGCTATTTAACGACCCTGCCCTGAACCGACGACCGGGTCGAATTTGCTTTC
GAATTTCTGCCATTCATCCGCTTATTATCACTTATTCAGGCGTAGCAACCAGGCGTTTAAGGGCACCAAT
AACTGCCTTAAAAAAATTACGCCCCGCCCTGCCACTCATCGCAGTACTGTTGTAATTCATTAAGCATTCT
GCCGACATGGAAGCCATCACAAACGGCATGATGAACCTGAATCGCCAGCGGCATCAGCACCTTGTCGCCT
TGCGTATAATATTTGCCCATGGTGAAAACGGGGGCGAAGAAGTTGTCCATATTGGCCACGTTTAAATCAA
AACTGGTGAAACTCACCCAGGGATTGGCTGAGACGAAAAACATATTCTCAATAAACCCTTTAGGGAAATA
GGCCAGGTTTTCACCGTAACACGCCACATCTTGCGAATATATGTGTAGAAACTGCCGGAAATCGTCGTGG
TATTCACTCCAGAGCGATGAAAACGTTTCAGTTTGCTCATGGAAAACGGTGTAACAAGGGTGAACACTAT
CCCATATCACCAGCTCACCGTCTTTCATTGCCATACGTAATTCCGGATGAGCATTCATCAGGCGGGCAAG
AATGTGAATAAAGGCCGGATAAAACTTGTGCTTATTTTTCTTTACGGTCTTTAAAAAGGCCGTAATATCC
AGCTGAACGGTCTGGTTATAGGTACATTGAGCAACTGACTGAAATGCCTCAAAATGTTCTTTACGATGCC
ATTGGGATATATCAACGGTGGTATATCCAGTGATTTTTTTCTCCATACTCTTCCTTTTTCAATATTATTG
AAGCATTTATCAGGGTTATTGTCTCATGAGCGGATACATATTTGAATGTATTTAGAAAAATAAACAAATA
GGGGTTCCGCGCACATTTCCCCGAAAAGTGCCACCTGACGTCTAAGAAACCATTATTATCATGACATTAA
CCTATAAAAATAGGCGTATCACGAGGCCCTTTCGTCACGCGTCCTCGGTACCTAACAGGTTGGATGATAA
GTCCCCGGTCTTCGTATGCCGTCTTCTGCTTGGCGCGCCCTCGAGCAATTGCCGACCGAATTTTTATGTC
GTAAAGAGGGGCTTTGCAGGGGGTGGACTCAGAAAGATGAGAATAGATGACTATTGTAGTTGAAACACAT
AGAAAGTTGCTGATATACAGACCGATACGCATATCGGGATGAACCATGAGTACGTTCTTTTCTCAAAAAA
CATAAATATTCGAAAAGAGATGCAATAAATTAAGGAGAGGTTATACTCTAGAGTAGTAGATTATTTTAGG
AATTTAGATGTTTTGTATGAAATAGATGCTTCGTATGGAATTAATGAAATTTTTAGTCAGGTAAAAAAGG
TAATAGGAGAATATTATGAATATTATAAATTTAGGAATTCTTGCTCACATTGATGCAGGAAAAACTTCCG
TAACCGAGAATCTGCTGTTTGCCAGTGGAGCAACGGAAAAGTGCGGCTGTGTGGATAATGGTGACACCAT
AACGGACTCTATGGATATAGAGAAACGTAGAGGAATTACTGTTCGGGCTTCTACGACATCTATTATCTGG
AATGGTGTGAAATGCAATATCATTGACACTCCGGGACACATGGATTTTATTGCGGAAGTGGAGCGGACAT
TCAAAATGCTTGATGGAGCAGTCCTCATCTTATCCGCAAAGGAAGGCATACAAGCGCAGACAAAGTTGCT
GTTCAATACTTTACAGAAGCTGCAAATCCCGACAATTATATTTATCAATAAGATTGACCGAGCCGGTGTG
AATTTGGAGCGTTTGTATCTGGATATAAAAGCAAATCTGTCTCAAGATGTCCTGTTTATGCAAAATGTTG
TCGATGGATCGGTTTATCCGGTTTGCTCCCAAACATATATAAAGGAAGAATACAAAGAATTTGTATGCAA
CCATGACGACAATATATTAGAACGATATTTGGCGGATAGCGAAATTTCACCGGCTGATTATTGGAATACG
ATAATCGCTCTTGTGGCAAAAGCCAAAGTCTATCCGGTGCTACATGGATCAGCAATGTTCAATATCGGTA
TCAATGAGTTGTTGGACGCCATCACTTCTTTTATACTTCCTCCGGCATCGGTCTCAAACAGACTTTCATC
TTATCTTTATAAGATAGAGCATGACCCCAAAGGACATAAAAGAAGTTTTCTAAAAATAATTGACGGAAGT
CTGAGACTTCGAGACGTTGTAAGAATCAACGATTCGGAAAAATTCATCAAGATTAAAAATCTAAAAACTA
TCAATCAGGGCAGAGAGATAAATGTTGATGAAGTGGGCGCCAATGATATCGCGATTGTAGAGGATATGGA
TGATTTTCGAATCGGAAATTATTTAGGTGCTGAACCTTGTTTGATTCAAGGATTATCGCATCAGCATCCC
GCTCTCAAATCCTCCGTCCGGCCAGACAGGCCCGAAGAGAGAAGCAAGGTGATATCCGCTCTGAATACAT
TGTGGATTGAAGACCCGTCTTTGTCCTTTTCCATAAACTCATATAGTGATGAATTGGAAATCTCGTTATA
TGGTTTAACCCAAAAGGAAATCATACAGACATTGCTGGAAGAACGATTTTCCGTAAAGGTCCATTTTGAT
GAGATCAAGACTATATACAAAGAACGACCTGTAAAAAAGGTCAATAAGATTATTCAGATCGAAGTGCCGC
CCAACCCTTATTGGGCCACAATAGGGCTGACTCTTGAACCCTTACCGTTAGGGACAGGGTTGCAAATCGA
AAGTGACATCTCCTATGGTTATCTGAACCATTCTTTTCAAAATGCCGTTTTTGAAGGGATTCGTATGTCT
TGCCAATCCGGGTTACATGGATGGGAAGTGACTGATCTGAAAGTAACTTTTACTCAAGCCGAGTATTATA
GCCCGGTAAGTACACCTGCTGATTTCAGACAGCTGACCCCTTATGTCTTCAGGCTGGCCTTGCAACAGTC
AGGTGTGGACATTCTCGAACCGATGCTCTATTTTGAGTTGCAGATACCCCAAGCGGCAAGTTCCAAAGCT
ATTACAGATTTGCAAAAAATGATGTCTGAGATTGAAGACATCAGTTGCAATAATGAGTGGTGTCATATTA
AAGGGAAAGTTCCATTAAATACAAGTAAAGACTATGCATCAGAAGTAAGTTCATACACTAAGGGCTTAGG
CATTTTTATGGTTAAGCCATGCGGGTATCAAATAACAAAAGGCGGTTATTCTGATAATATCCGCATGAAC
GAAAAAGATAAACTTTTATTCATGTTCCAAAAATCAATGTCATCAAAATAAATTATATTTAAACTCAATT
TAAAGTAGGGAGAATAGATGCGTAAAGGCGAAGAGCTGTTCACTGGTTTCGTCACTATTCTGGTGGAACT
GGATGGTGATGTCAACGGTCATAAGTTTTCCGTGCGTGGCGAGGGTGAAGGTGACGCAACTAATGGTAAA
CTGACGCTGAAGTTCATCTGTACTACTGGTAAACTGCCGGTACCTTGGCCGACTCTGGTAACGACGCTGA
CTTATGGTGTTCAGTGCTTTGCTCGTTATCCGGACCACATGAAGCAGCATGACTTCTTCAAGTCCGCCAT
GCCGGAAGGCTATGTGCAGGAACGCACGATTTCCTTTAAGGATGACGGCACGTACAAAACGCGTGCGGAA
GTGAAATTTGAAGGCGATACCCTGGTAAACCGCATTGAGCTGAAAGGCATTGACTTTAAAGAAGACGGCA
ATATCCTGGGCCATAAGCTGGAATACAATTTTAACAGCCACAATGTTTACATCACCGCCGATAAACAAAA
AAATGGCATTAAAGCGAATTTTAAAATTCGCCACAACGTGGAGGATGGCAGCGTGCAGCTGGCTGATCAC
TACCAGCAAAACACTCCAATCGGTGATGGTCCTGTTCTGCTGCCAGACAATCACTATCTGAGCACGCAAA
GCGTTCTGTCTAAAGATCCGAACGAGAAACGCGATCACATGGTTCTGCTGGAGTTCGTAACCGCAGCGGG
CATCACGCATGGTATGGATGAACTGTACAAATAAAAACAATAGGCCACATGCAACTGTCTAGAATGCGAG
AGTAGGGAACTGCCAGGCATCAAATAAAACGAAAGGCTCAGTCGAAAGACTGGGCCTTTCGTTTTATCTG
TTGTTTGTCGGTGAACGCTCTCCTGAGTAGGACAAATCCGCCGGGAGCGGATTTGAACGTTGCGAAGCAA
CGGCCCGGAGGGTGGCGGGCAGGACGCCCGCCATAAACTGCCAGGCATCAAATTAAGCAGAAGGCCATCC
TGACGGATGGCCTTTTTGCGTTTCTACCTGCAGGGCGCGCCAAGCAGAAGACGGCATACGAAGACCGGGG
ACTTATCATCCAACCTGTTAGGATCCCTCTAGAGTAGTAGATTATTTTAGGAATTTAGATGTTTTGTATG
AAATAGATGCTTCGTATGGAATTAATGAAATTTTTAGTCAGGTAAAAAAGGTAATAGGAGAATATTCATA
TGGAAAAAAAGGAATTTCGTGTTTTGATAAAATACTGTTTTCTGAAGGGAAAAAATACAGTGGAAGCAAA
AACTTGGCTTGATAATGAGTTTCCGGACTCTGCCCCAGGGAAATCAACAATAATTGATTGGTATGCAAAA
TTCAAGCGTGGTGAAATGAGCACGGAGGACGGTGAACGCAGTGGACGCCCGAAAGAGGTGGTTACCGACG
AAAACATCAAAAAAATCCACAAAATGATTTTGAATGACCGTAAAATGAAGTTGATCGAGATAGCAGAGGC
CTTAAAGATATCAAAGGAACGTGTTGGTCATATCATTCATCAATATTTGGATATGCGGAAGCTCTGTGCG
AAATGGGTGCCGCGCGAGCTCACATTTGACCAAAAACAACGACGTGTTGATGATTCTAAGCGGTGTTTGC
AGCTGTTAACTCGTAATACACCCGAGTTTTTCCGTCGATATGTGACAATGGATGAAACATGGCTCCATCA
CTACACTCCTGAGTCCAATCGACAGTCGGCTGAGTGGACAGCGACCGGTGAACCGTCTCCGAAGCGTGGA
AAGACTCAAAAGTCCGCTGGCAAAGTAATGGCCTCTGTTTTTTGGGATGCGCATGGAATAATTTTTATCG
ATTATCTTGAGAAGGGAAAAACCATCAACAGTGACTATTATATGGCGTTATTGGAGCGTTTGAAGGTCGA
AATCGCGGCAAAACGGCCCCACATGAAGAAGAAAAAAGTGTTGTTCCACCAAGACAACGCACCGTGCCAC
AAGTCATTGAGAACGATGGCAAAAATTCATGAATTGGGCTTCGAATTGCTTCCCCACCCGCCGTATTCTC
CAGATCTGGCCCCCAGCGACTTTTTCTTGTTCTCAGACCTCAAAAGGATGCTCGCAGGGAAAAAATTTGG
CTGCAATGAAGAGGTGATCGCCGAAACTGAGGCCTATTTTGAGGCAAAACCGAAGGAGTACTACCAAAAT
GGTATCAAAAAATTGGAAGGTCGTTATAATCGTTGTATCGCTCTTGAAGGGAACTATGTTGAATAAGCGG
CCGCCACCGCGGTGGAGGGGAATT
Features (pLannotate 1.2.2; 11 found; start..end, strand, type, name):
    102..647     +  rep_origin     p15A ori: Plasmids containing the medium-copy-number p15A origin of replication can be propagated in E. coli cells that contain a second plasmid with the ColE1 origin.
    735..790     +  rep_origin     RSF ori (fragment): Plasmids containing the RSF 1030 origin of replication can be propagated in E. coli cells that contain additional plasmids with compatible origins.
    839..884     -  CDS            traJ (fragment): oriT-recognizing protein; traJ
    917..1026    -  oriT           oriT: incP origin of transfer
   1347..2006    -  CDS            CmR: chloramphenicol acetyltransferase; cat; confers resistance to chloramphenicol
   2007..2111    -  promoter       AmpR promoter: bla
   2606..4528    +  CDS            tetQ: TETQ_BACT4 - Also known as tet(Q). Protein inferred from homology: Swiss-Prot protein existence level 3. Abolishes the inhibitory effect of tetracyclin on protein synthesis by a non-covalent modification of the ribosomes. From Bacteroides thetaiotaomicron.
   4568..5281    +  CDS            superfolder GFP: GFP variant that folds robustly even when fused to poorly folded proteins (Pédelacq et al., 2006)
   5341..5427    +  terminator     rrnB T1 terminator: Escherichia coli rrnB; transcription terminator T1 from the E. coli rrnB gene
   5519..5546    +  terminator     rrnB T2 terminator: transcription terminator T2 from the E. coli rrnB gene
   6786..6807    -  misc_feature   MCS (fragment): pBluescript multiple cloning site
