>Addgene plasmid #122576 | pGT-Ah9 | addgene full sequence | sequence record 241992 | Addgene NGS Result
AACAACTTATATCGTATGGGGCTGACTTCAGGTGCTACATTTGAAGAGATAAATTGCACTGAAATCTAGA
AATATTTTATCTGATTAATAAGATGATCTTCTTGAGATCGTTTTGGTCTGCGCGTAATCTCTTGCTCTGA
AAACGAAAAAACCGCCTTGCAGGGCGGTTTTTCGAAGGTTCTCTGAGCTACCAACTCTTTGAACCGAGGT
AACTGGCTTGGAGGAGCGCAGTCACCAAAACTTGTCCTTTCAGTTTAGCCTTAACCGGCGCATGACTTCA
AGACTAACTCCTCTAAATCAATTACCAGTGGCTGCTGCCAGTGGTGCTTTTGCATGTCTTTCCGGGTTGG
ACTCAAGACGATAGTTACCGGATAAGGCGCAGCGGTCGGACTGAACGGGGGGTTCGTGCATACAGTCCAG
CTTGGAGCGAACTGCCTACCCGGAACTGAGTGTCAGGCGTGGAATGAGACAAACGCGGCCATAACAGCGG
AATGACACCGGTAAACCGAAAGGCAGGAACAGGAGAGCGCACGAGGGAGCCGCCAGGGGGAAACGCCTGG
TATCTTTATAGTCCTGTCGGGTTTCGCCACCACTGATTTGAGCGTCAGATTTCGTGATGCTTGTCAGGGG
GGCGGAGCCTATGGAAAAACGGCTTTGCCGCGGCCCTCTCACTTCCCTGTTAAGTATCTTCCTGGCATCT
TCCAGGAAATCTCCGCCCCGTTCGTAAGCCATTTCCGCTCGCCGCAGTCGAACGACCGAGCGTAGCGAGT
CAGTGAGCGAGGAAGCGGAATATATCCAGATCCTCTACGCCGGACGCATCGTGGCCGGATCAATTCCGTG
ATAGGTGGGCTGCCCTTCCTGGTTGGCTTGGTTTCATCAGCCATCCGCTTGCCCCCATCTGTTACGCCGG
CGGTAGCCGGCCAGCCTCGCAGAGCAGGATTCCCGTTGAGCACCGCCAGGTGCGAATAAGGGACAGTGAA
GAAGGAACACCCGCTCGCGGGTGGGCCTACTTCACCTATCCTGCCCGGCTGACGCCGTTGGATACACCAA
GGAAAGTCTACACGAACCCTTTGGCAAAATCCTGTATATCGTGCGAAAAAGGATGGATATACCGAAAAAA
TCGCTATAATGACCCCGAAGCAGGGTTATGCAGCGGAAAACGGAATTGATCCCCCTCGAATTGACGCGTA
ACCAGCAATAGACATAAGCGGCTATTTAACGACCCTGCCCTGAACCGACGACCGGGTCGAATTTGCTTTC
GAATTTCTGCCATTCATCCGCTTATTATCACTTATTCAGGCGTAGCAACCAGGCGTTTAAGGGCACCAAT
AACTGCCTTAAAAAAATTACGCCCCGCCCTGCCACTCATCGCAGTACTGTTGTAATTCATTAAGCATTCT
GCCGACATGGAAGCCATCACAAACGGCATGATGAACCTGAATCGCCAGCGGCATCAGCACCTTGTCGCCT
TGCGTATAATATTTGCCCATGGTGAAAACGGGGGCGAAGAAGTTGTCCATATTGGCCACGTTTAAATCAA
AACTGGTGAAACTCACCCAGGGATTGGCTGAGACGAAAAACATATTCTCAATAAACCCTTTAGGGAAATA
GGCCAGGTTTTCACCGTAACACGCCACATCTTGCGAATATATGTGTAGAAACTGCCGGAAATCGTCGTGG
TATTCACTCCAGAGCGATGAAAACGTTTCAGTTTGCTCATGGAAAACGGTGTAACAAGGGTGAACACTAT
CCCATATCACCAGCTCACCGTCTTTCATTGCCATACGTAATTCCGGATGAGCATTCATCAGGCGGGCAAG
AATGTGAATAAAGGCCGGATAAAACTTGTGCTTATTTTTCTTTACGGTCTTTAAAAAGGCCGTAATATCC
AGCTGAACGGTCTGGTTATAGGTACATTGAGCAACTGACTGAAATGCCTCAAAATGTTCTTTACGATGCC
ATTGGGATATATCAACGGTGGTATATCCAGTGATTTTTTTCTCCATACTCTTCCTTTTTCAATATTATTG
AAGCATTTATCAGGGTTATTGTCTCATGAGCGGATACATATTTGAATGTATTTAGAAAAATAAACAAATA
GGGGTTCCGCGCACATTTCCCCGAAAAGTGCCACCTGACGTCTAAGAAACCATTATTATCATGACATTAA
CCTATAAAAATAGGCGTATCACGAGGCCCTTTCGTCACGCGTCCTCGGTACCTAACAGGTTGGATGATAA
GTCCCCGGTCTTCGTATGCCGTCTTCTGCTTGGCGCGCCCTCGAGCAATTGCCGACCGAATTTTTATGTC
GTAAAGAGGGGCTTTGCAGGGGGTGGACTCAGAAAGATGAGAATAGATGACTATTGTAGTTGAAACACAT
AGAAAGTTGCTGATATACAGACCGATACGCATATCGGGATGAACCATGAGTACGTTCTTTTCTCAAAAAA
CATAAATATTCGAAAAGAGATGCAATAAATTAAGGAGAGGTTATACTCTAGAGTAGTAGATTATTTTAGG
AATTTAGATGTTTTGTATGAAATAGATGCTTCGTATGGAATTAATGAAATTTTTAGTCAGGTAAAAAAGG
TAATAGGAGAATATTATGAATATTATAAATTTAGGAATTCTTGCTCACATTGATGCAGGAAAAACTTCCG
TAACCGAGAATCTGCTGTTTGCCAGTGGAGCAACGGAAAAGTGCGGCTGTGTGGATAATGGTGACACCAT
AACGGACTCTATGGATATAGAGAAACGTAGAGGAATTACTGTTCGGGCTTCTACGACATCTATTATCTGG
AATGGTGTGAAATGCAATATCATTGACACTCCGGGACACATGGATTTTATTGCGGAAGTGGAGCGGACAT
TCAAAATGCTTGATGGAGCAGTCCTCATCTTATCCGCAAAGGAAGGCATACAAGCGCAGACAAAGTTGCT
GTTCAATACTTTACAGAAGCTGCAAATCCCGACAATTATATTTATCAATAAGATTGACCGAGCCGGTGTG
AATTTGGAGCGTTTGTATCTGGATATAAAAGCAAATCTGTCTCAAGATGTCCTGTTTATGCAAAATGTTG
TCGATGGATCGGTTTATCCGGTTTGCTCCCAAACATATATAAAGGAAGAATACAAAGAATTTGTATGCAA
CCATGACGACAATATATTAGAACGATATTTGGCGGATAGCGAAATTTCACCGGCTGATTATTGGAATACG
ATAATCGCTCTTGTGGCAAAAGCCAAAGTCTATCCGGTGCTACATGGATCAGCAATGTTCAATATCGGTA
TCAATGAGTTGTTGGACGCCATCACTTCTTTTATACTTCCTCCGGCATCGGTCTCAAACAGACTTTCATC
TTATCTTTATAAGATAGAGCATGACCCCAAAGGACATAAAAGAAGTTTTCTAAAAATAATTGACGGAAGT
CTGAGACTTCGAGACGTTGTAAGAATCAACGATTCGGAAAAATTCATCAAGATTAAAAATCTAAAAACTA
TCAATCAGGGCAGAGAGATAAATGTTGATGAAGTGGGCGCCAATGATATCGCGATTGTAGAGGATATGGA
TGATTTTCGAATCGGAAATTATTTAGGTGCTGAACCTTGTTTGATTCAAGGATTATCGCATCAGCATCCC
GCTCTCAAATCCTCCGTCCGGCCAGACAGGCCCGAAGAGAGAAGCAAGGTGATATCCGCTCTGAATACAT
TGTGGATTGAAGACCCGTCTTTGTCCTTTTCCATAAACTCATATAGTGATGAATTGGAAATCTCGTTATA
TGGTTTAACCCAAAAGGAAATCATACAGACATTGCTGGAAGAACGATTTTCCGTAAAGGTCCATTTTGAT
GAGATCAAGACTATATACAAAGAACGACCTGTAAAAAAGGTCAATAAGATTATTCAGATCGAAGTGCCGC
CCAACCCTTATTGGGCCACAATAGGGCTGACTCTTGAACCCTTACCGTTAGGGACAGGGTTGCAAATCGA
AAGTGACATCTCCTATGGTTATCTGAACCATTCTTTTCAAAATGCCGTTTTTGAAGGGATTCGTATGTCT
TGCCAATCCGGGTTACATGGATGGGAAGTGACTGATCTGAAAGTAACTTTTACTCAAGCCGAGTATTATA
GCCCGGTAAGTACACCTGCTGATTTCAGACAGCTGACCCCTTATGTCTTCAGGCTGGCCTTGCAACAGTC
AGGTGTGGACATTCTCGAACCGATGCTCTATTTTGAGTTGCAGATACCCCAAGCGGCAAGTTCCAAAGCT
ATTACAGATTTGCAAAAAATGATGTCTGAGATTGAAGACATCAGTTGCAATAATGAGTGGTGTCATATTA
AAGGGAAAGTTCCATTAAATACAAGTAAAGACTATGCATCAGAAGTAAGTTCATACACTAAGGGCTTAGG
CATTTTTATGGTTAAGCCATGCGGGTATCAAATAACAAAAGGCGGTTATTCTGATAATATCCGCATGAAC
GAAAAAGATAAACTTTTATTCATGTTCCAAAAATCAATGTCATCAAAATAAATTATATTTAAACTCAATT
TAAAGTAGGGAGAATAGATGCGTAAAGGCGAAGAGCTGTTCACTGGTTTCGTCACTATTCTGGTGGAACT
GGATGGTGATGTCAACGGTCATAAGTTTTCCGTGCGTGGCGAGGGTGAAGGTGACGCAACTAATGGTAAA
CTGACGCTGAAGTTCATCTGTACTACTGGTAAACTGCCGGTACCTTGGCCGACTCTGGTAACGACGCTGA
CTTATGGTGTTCAGTGCTTTGCTCGTTATCCGGACCACATGAAGCAGCATGACTTCTTCAAGTCCGCCAT
GCCGGAAGGCTATGTGCAGGAACGCACGATTTCCTTTAAGGATGACGGCACGTACAAAACGCGTGCGGAA
GTGAAATTTGAAGGCGATACCCTGGTAAACCGCATTGAGCTGAAAGGCATTGACTTTAAAGAAGACGGCA
ATATCCTGGGCCATAAGCTGGAATACAATTTTAACAGCCACAATGTTTACATCACCGCCGATAAACAAAA
AAATGGCATTAAAGCGAATTTTAAAATTCGCCACAACGTGGAGGATGGCAGCGTGCAGCTGGCTGATCAC
TACCAGCAAAACACTCCAATCGGTGATGGTCCTGTTCTGCTGCCAGACAATCACTATCTGAGCACGCAAA
GCGTTCTGTCTAAAGATCCGAACGAGAAACGCGATCACATGGTTCTGCTGGAGTTCGTAACCGCAGCGGG
CATCACACATGGTATGGATGAACTGTACAAATAAAAACAATAGGCCACATGCAACTGTCTAGAATGCGAG
AGTAGGGAACTGCCAGGCATCAAATAAAACGAAAGGCTCAGTCGAAAGACTGGGCCTTTCGTTTTATCTG
TTGTTTGTCGGTGAACGCTCTCCTGAGTAGGACAAATCCGCCGGGAGCGGATTTGAACGTTGCGAAGCAA
CGGCCCGGAGGGTGGCGGGCAGGACGCCCGCCATAAACTGCCAGGCATCAAATTAAGCAGAAGGCCATCC
TGACGGATGGCCTTTTTGCGTTTCTACCTGCAGGGCGCGCCAAGCAGAAGACGGCATACGAAGACCGGGG
ACTTATCATCCAACCTGTTAGGATCCCTCTAGAGTAGTAGATTATTTTAGGAATTTAGATGTTTTGTATG
AAATAGATGCTTCGTATGGAATTAATGAAATTTTTAGTCAGGTAAAAAAGGTAATAGGAGAATATTCATA
TGGAAAAAAAGGAATTTCGTGTTTTGATAAAATACTGTTTTCTGAAGGGAAAAAATACAGTGGAAGCAAA
AACTTGGCTTGATAATGAGTTTCCGGACTCTGCCCCAGGGAAATCAACAATAATTGATTGGTATGCAAAA
TTCAAGCGTGGTGAAATGAGCACGGAGGACGGTGAACGCAGTGGACGCCCGAAAGAGGTGGTTACCGACG
AAAACATCAAAAAAATCCACAAAATGATTTTGAATGACCGTAAAATGAAGTTGATCGAGATAGCAGAGGC
CTTAAAGATATCAAAGGAACGTGTTGGTCATATCATTCATCAATATTTGGATATGCGGAAGCTCTGTGCG
AAATGGGTGCCGCGCGAGCTCACATTTGACCAAAAACAACGACGTGTTGATGATTCTAAGCGGTGTTTGC
AGCTGTTAACTCGTAATACACCCGAGTTTTTCCGTCGATATGTGACAATGGATGAAACATGGCTCCATCA
CTACACTCCTGAGTCCAATCGACAGTCGGCTGAGTGGACAGCGACCGGTGAACCGTCTCCGAAGCGTGGA
AAGACTCAAAAGTCCGCTGGCAAAGTAATGGCCTCTGTTTTTTGGGATGCGCATGGAATAATTTTTATCG
ATTATCTTGAGAAGGGAAAAACCATCAACAGTGACTATTATATGGCGTTATTGGAGCGTTTGAAGGTCGA
AATCGCGGCAAAACGGCCCCACATGAAGAAGAAAAAAGTGTTGTTCCACCAAGACAACGCACCGTGCCAC
AAGTCATTGAGAACGATGGCAAAAATTCATGAATTGGGCTTCGAATTGCTTCCCCACCCGCCGTATTCTC
CAGATCTGGCCCCCAGCGACTTTTTCTTGTTCTCAGACCTCAAAAGGATGCTCGCAGGGAAAAAATTTGG
CTGCAATGAAGAGGTGATCGCCGAAACTGAGGCCTATTTTGAGGCAAAACCGAAGGAGTACTACCAAAAT
GGTATCAAAAAATTGGAAGGTCGTTATAATCGTTGTATCGCTCTTGAAGGGAACTATGTTGAATAAGCGG
CCGCCACCGCGGTGGAGGGGAATT
Features (pLannotate 1.2.2; 11 found; start..end, strand, type, name):
    102..647     +  rep_origin     p15A ori: Plasmids containing the medium-copy-number p15A origin of replication can be propagated in E. coli cells that contain a second plasmid with the ColE1 origin.
    735..790     +  rep_origin     RSF ori (fragment): Plasmids containing the RSF 1030 origin of replication can be propagated in E. coli cells that contain additional plasmids with compatible origins.
    839..884     -  CDS            traJ (fragment): oriT-recognizing protein; traJ
    917..1026    -  oriT           oriT: incP origin of transfer
   1347..2006    -  CDS            CmR: chloramphenicol acetyltransferase; cat; confers resistance to chloramphenicol
   2007..2111    -  promoter       AmpR promoter: bla
   2606..4528    +  CDS            tetQ: TETQ_BACT4 - Also known as tet(Q). Protein inferred from homology: Swiss-Prot protein existence level 3. Abolishes the inhibitory effect of tetracyclin on protein synthesis by a non-covalent modification of the ribosomes. From Bacteroides thetaiotaomicron.
   4568..5281    +  CDS            superfolder GFP: GFP variant that folds robustly even when fused to poorly folded proteins (Pédelacq et al., 2006)
   5341..5427    +  terminator     rrnB T1 terminator: Escherichia coli rrnB; transcription terminator T1 from the E. coli rrnB gene
   5519..5546    +  terminator     rrnB T2 terminator: transcription terminator T2 from the E. coli rrnB gene
   6786..6807    -  misc_feature   MCS (fragment): pBluescript multiple cloning site
