[The description below was written by a language model from this plasmid's Addgene catalogue record and pLannotate feature annotations shown in this document.]
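Description:
pGT-Ah9 is a 6.8 kb mobilizable bacterial donor plasmid from the MAGIC (metagenomic engineering of the gut microbiome in situ) system. It is designed to be transferred by conjugation from an E. coli donor into diverse recipient bacteria and to deliver a Himar transposon carrying a selectable and fluorescent payload. It replicates in E. coli from a p15A origin (recorded as low copy). It is maintained with chloramphenicol through a chloramphenicol acetyltransferase gene driven by the bla (AmpR) promoter, and the catalogue also lists tetracycline selection. An IncP origin of transfer, flanked by a traJ fragment, allows the plasmid to be mobilized when the matching conjugation machinery is supplied in trans by the donor strain. A short RSF origin fragment and a pBluescript MCS remnant are also annotated and appear to be cloning leftovers.

The roughly 2.7 kb synthetic insert, assembled by Gibson cloning, places tetQ directly upstream of superfolder GFP on the same strand, followed by the rrnB T1 and T2 terminators. TetQ is the Bacteroides ribosomal-protection protein that confers tetracycline resistance. This arrangement suggests that the two genes are co-expressed, so transconjugants can be both selected with tetracycline and identified by green fluorescence. The promoter driving the cassette is not annotated. The Himar transposase and the transposon inverted repeats named in the stated purpose were also not detected by the automated annotation. They may lie in the unannotated stretches, such as the region downstream of the terminators, but the record does not confirm this. The plasmid is intended for in situ genetic modification and tracking of gut microbiome members by conjugative transposon delivery.
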