Addgene plasmid #122576: pGT-Ah9
Purpose: MAGIC donor plasmid (Himar transposon with tetQ/sfGFP payload)
Depositing lab: Harris Wang. Depositing organization: Columbia University. Publication: Metagenomic engineering of the mammalian gut microbiome in situ. Ronda C, Chen SP, Cabral V, Yaung SJ, Wang HH. Nat Methods. 2019 Feb;16(2):167-170. doi: 10.1038/s41592-018-0301-y. Epub 2019 Jan 14. PubMed 30643213.
Backbone
  Vector backbone: pGT-Ah9
  Backbone size w/o insert (bp): 4200
  Total vector size (bp): 6814
  Vector type: Bacterial Expression, Synthetic Biology
Growth in bacteria
  Bacterial resistance: Chloramphenicol and Tetracycline, 25 & 10 μg/mL
  Growth temperature: 37°C
  Growth strain: DH5alpha
  Copy number: Low Copy
Gene/Insert
  Gene/Insert name: tetQ/sfGFP
  Species: Synthetic
  Insert size (bp): 2679
  Cloning method: Gibson Cloning
  Sequencing primers: 5′ GGGTGGACTCAGAAAGATGAGA; 3′ GGCCGTTGCTTCGCAACGTT
Terms and licenses: Academic/Nonprofit Terms; Industry Terms: Not Available to Industry
Depositor comments: See supplemental tables of the referenced paper for more information on each plasmid.
How to cite: pGT-Ah9 was a gift from Harris Wang (Addgene plasmid # 122576 ; http://n2t.net/addgene:122576 ; RRID:Addgene_122576)
